Addgene plasmid #90209: ALARM NMR
Purpose: Expresses the human La antigen for use in ALARM NMR
Depositing lab: Michael Walters. Depositing organization: University of Minnesota. Publication: Assay interference and off-target liabilities of reported histone acetyltransferase inhibitors. Dahlin JL, Nelson KM, Strasser JM, Barsyte-Lovejoy D, Szewczyk MM, Organ S, Cuellar M, Singh G, Shrimp JH, Nguyen N, Meier JL, Arrowsmith CH, Brown PJ, Baell JB, Walters MA. Nat Commun. 2017 Nov 15;8(1):1527. doi: 10.1038/s41467-017-01657-3. PubMed 29142305.
Backbone
  Vector backbone: pET28b+
  Backbone manufacturer: Novagen
  Backbone size w/o insert (bp): 5368
  Total vector size (bp): 6019
  Vector type: Bacterial Expression
Growth in bacteria
  Bacterial resistance: Kanamycin, 50 μg/mL
  Growth temperature: 37°C
  Growth strain: DH5alpha
  Copy number: High Copy
Gene/Insert
  Gene/Insert name: La antigen (alt name: SSB, La, L/Sjogren syndrome antigen B)
  Species: H. sapiens (human)
  Insert size (bp): 813
  Mutation: contains amino acids 100-324
  GenBank ID: NM_003142.4
  Entrez Gene: SSB (a.k.a. LARP3, La, La/SSB)
  Promoter: T7 promoter
  Tag / fusion protein: 6xHis (N terminal on insert); 6xHis (C terminal on insert)
  Cloning method: Restriction Enzyme; 5′ cloning site BamHI (unknown if destroyed); 3′ cloning site NotI (unknown if destroyed)
  Sequencing primers: 5′ T7
Terms and licenses: Academic/Nonprofit Terms; Industry Terms: Not Available to Industry
Depositor comments: Transform into Rosetta DE3 for protein expression
How to cite: ALARM NMR was a gift from Michael Walters (Addgene plasmid # 90209 ; http://n2t.net/addgene:90209 ; RRID:Addgene_90209)
