[The description below was written by a language model from this plasmid's Addgene catalogue record and pLannotate feature annotations shown in this document.]
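Description:
ALARM NMR is a bacterial expression plasmid built on the Novagen pET28b+ backbone for producing a fragment of the human La antigen (SSB, also known as La/Sjögren syndrome antigen B) in E. coli. The insert encodes amino acids 100–324 of the protein and was cloned between the BamHI and NotI sites. The plasmid carries a kanamycin resistance gene (KanR) for selection, a ColE1/pBR322-type origin together with the rop gene and bom region, and an f1 origin. The catalogue lists it as high copy, although rop normally restrains copy number in this backbone family. The short TcR fragments and the partial AmpR promoter in the annotation are backbone remnants rather than functional markers.

Expression is driven by the T7 promoter with an adjacent lac operator and the T7 gene 10 ribosome binding site, and it ends at the T7 terminator. The plasmid-borne lacI gene supplies repressor, so transcription stays off until it is induced with IPTG in a host that provides T7 RNA polymerase; the depositor recommends a Rosetta DE3 strain for protein production. The reading frame begins with an N-terminal 6xHis tag, followed by a thrombin site, the T7 gene 10 leader tag and a TEV protease cleavage site just upstream of the La fragment. A second His tag follows at the C terminus. The annotated "capTEV" and "9xHis" fragments correspond to these two His tags.

The purified protein is intended for ALARM NMR, an assay that uses the La antigen as a probe, and the associated publication concerns assay interference and off-target liabilities of small-molecule inhibitors. The sequenced record is 6,045 nt, slightly larger than the 6,019 bp given in the catalogue.
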