Features (pLannotate 1.2.2; 23 found; start..end, strand, type, name):
     26..73      -  terminator     T7 terminator: transcription terminator for bacteriophage T7 RNA polymerase
     81..130     -  CDS            SET1 (fragment): solubility-enhancement tag derived from T7 phage gene 10B
    140..157     -  CDS            9xHis (fragment): 9xHis affinity tag
    179..847     -  CDS            SSB (fragment): LA_HUMAN - Experimental evidence at protein level: Swiss-Prot protein existence level 1. Binds to the 3' poly(U) terminus of nascent RNA polymerase III transcripts, protecting them from exonuclease digestion and facilitating their folding and maturation (PubMed:3192525, PubMed:2470590). In case of Coxsackievirus B3 infection, binds to the viral internal ribosome entry site (IRES) and stimulates the IRES- mediated translation (PubMed:12384597). From Homo sapiens (Human).
    857..877     -  CDS            TEV site: tobacco etch virus (TEV) protease recognition and cleavage site
    887..919     -  CDS            T7 tag (gene 10 leader): leader peptide from bacteriophage T7 gene 10 promotes efficient translation in E. coli
    923..940     -  CDS            thrombin site: thrombin recognition and cleavage site
    951..967     -  CDS            capTEV™ (fragment): composite tag for in vivo biotinylation, TEV protease cleavage, and 6xHis tagging
    986..1008    -  RBS            RBS: efficient ribosome binding site from bacteriophage T7 gene 10 (Olins and Rangwala, 1989)
   1023..1047    -  protein_bind   lac operator: The lac repressor binds to the lac operator to inhibit transcription in E. coli. This inhibition can be relieved by adding lactose or isopropyl-β-D-thiogalactopyranoside (IPTG). lac repressor encoded by lacI
   1048..1066    -  promoter       T7 promoter: promoter for bacteriophage T7 RNA polymerase
   1088..1367    +  CDS            TcR (fragment): tetracycline efflux protein; tet; confers resistance to tetracycline
   1375..1452    +  promoter       lacI promoter: lacI
   1453..2535    +  CDS            lacI: lac repressor; lacI; The lac repressor binds to the lac operator to inhibit transcription in E. coli. This inhibition can be relieved by adding lactose or isopropyl-β-D-thiogalactopyranoside (IPTG).
   2548..2569    +  protein_bind   CAP binding site: CAP binding activates transcription in the presence of cAMP. E. coli catabolite activator protein
   2584..2875    +  CDS            TcR (fragment): tetracycline efflux protein; tet; confers resistance to tetracycline
   2947..3327    -  CDS            YPB1_ECOLX: Protein predicted: Swiss-Prot protein existence level 4. From Escherichia coli.
   3344..3535    +  CDS            rop: Rop protein, which maintains plasmids at low copy number; rop
   3637..3776    +  misc_feature   bom: basis of mobility region from pBR322
   3962..4550    -  rep_origin     ori: high-copy-number ColE1/pMB1/pBR322/pUC origin of replication
   4672..5487    +  CDS            KanR: aminoglycoside phosphotransferase; aph(3')-Ia; confers resistance to kanamycin in bacteria or G418 (Geneticin®) in eukaryotes
   5496..5553    -  promoter       AmpR promoter (fragment): bla
   5606..6034    -  rep_origin     f1 ori (sequence partly withheld): f1 bacteriophage origin of replication; arrow indicates direction of (+) strand synthesis
>Addgene plasmid #90209 | ALARM NMR | addgene full sequence | sequence record 191771 | Addgene NGS Result
ATCCGGATATAGTTCCTCCTTTCAGCAAAAAACCCCTCAAGACCCGTTTAGAGGCCCCAAGGGGTTATGC
TAGTTATTGCTCAGCGGTGGCAGCAGCCAACTCAGCTTCCTTTCGGGCTTTGTTAGCAGCCGGATCTCAG
TGGTGGTGGTGGTGGTGCTCGAGTGCGGCCGCTTCTTGTTGGTCTTCTATTATTTTCTTCAGTGCTTCTT
TTTCCACCTCTCCTTCTAGTACTTCCCAATTCACTTCTTTGTTCCTTAATTGTAGGTTACCATTATTTGC
ATCTTTGGCTTTACCCAATGCTTCCTTGGCTTTTTCTTTAAATAGAATTATCCCCTCTTTTGCTCCTCTG
ACGAAGTCTATCCATTTTATTTCACCATGATTTGAAAAAAGTATGTGTAAATCTTCTCTACAGGTCTGAT
CATCTAAATCACCCGAAAATTTCAGCAAGCATCCAATCTTTTCTTCTAGAGATTTCATTTCAGCATCTTC
TTCTAACTTTTGTTTTGCTTCTTGCTCCTGTTTAGCTCTTAATTTAGCTTCCACTTTATTTTGTTTTCTT
TCTTCATTTTTTTTGGCAAAGTAATCGTCCTTGAAAAGTATTAGCAGGTCTGTTTCTTTGTACTTCTGGC
CAGGGGTCTCTACAAATTTCTTAGCAGATTCAATGCTATCAAACACAACAAAAATTGATCCCTTAAATGC
TTTATGCAATGTTCTTCTCATCTGAATATTTAGTACTTGACCTTTATCTTCTAACCATTCTTTTATGTCA
TCAAGAGTTGCATCAGTTGGGAAGCCTTTAATATAAACAGATCTGTTTTTTACATCATTTTTATACTCAT
CAGTCACCGGATCCATGCCCTGAAAATACAGGTTTTCCAGATCCCGACCCATTTGCTGTCCACCAGTCAT
GCTAGCCATATGGCTGCCGCGCGGCACCAGGCCGCTGCTGTGATGATGATGATGATGGCTGCTGCCCATG
GTATATCTCCTTCTTAAAGTTAAACAAAATTATTTCTAGAGGGGAATTGTTATCCGCTCACAATTCCCCT
ATAGTGAGTCGTATTAATTTCGCGGGATCGAGATCTCGATCCTCTACGCCGGACGCATCGTGGCCGGCAT
CACCGGCGCCACAGGTGCGGTTGCTGGCGCCTATATCGCCGACATCACCGATGGGGAAGATCGGGCTCGC
CACTTCGGGCTCATGAGCGCTTGTTTCGGCGTGGGTATGGTGGCAGGCCCCGTGGCCGGGGGACTGTTGG
GCGCCATCTCCTTGCATGCACCATTCCTTGCGGCGGCGGTGCTCAACGGCCTCAACCTACTACTGGGCTG
CTTCCTAATGCAGGAGTCGCATAAGGGAGAGCGTCGAGATCCCGGACACCATCGAATGGCGCAAAACCTT
TCGCGGTATGGCATGATAGCGCCCGGAAGAGAGTCAATTCAGGGTGGTGAATGTGAAACCAGTAACGTTA
TACGATGTCGCAGAGTATGCCGGTGTCTCTTATCAGACCGTTTCCCGCGTGGTGAACCAGGCCAGCCACG
TTTCTGCGAAAACGCGGGAAAAAGTGGAAGCGGCGATGGCGGAGCTGAATTACATTCCCAACCGCGTGGC
ACAACAACTGGCGGGCAAACAGTCGTTGCTGATTGGCGTTGCCACCTCCAGTCTGGCCCTGCACGCGCCG
TCGCAAATTGTCGCGGCGATTAAATCTCGCGCCGATCAACTGGGTGCCAGCGTGGTGGTGTCGATGGTAG
AACGAAGCGGCGTCGAAGCCTGTAAAGCGGCGGTGCACAATCTTCTCGCGCAACGCGTCAGTGGGCTGAT
CATTAACTATCCGCTGGATGACCAGGATGCCATTGCTGTGGAAGCTGCCTGCACTAATGTTCCGGCGTTA
TTTCTTGATGTCTCTGACCAGACACCCATCAACAGTATTATTTTCTCCCATGAAGACGGTACGCGACTGG
GCGTGGAGCATCTGGTCGCATTGGGTCACCAGCAAATCGCGCTGTTAGCGGGCCCATTAAGTTCTGTCTC
GGCGCGTCTGCGTCTGGCTGGCTGGCATAAATATCTCACTCGCAATCAAATTCAGCCGATAGCGGAACGG
GAAGGCGACTGGAGTGCCATGTCCGGTTTTCAACAAACCATGCAAATGCTGAATGAGGGCATCGTTCCCA
CTGCGATGCTGGTTGCCAACGATCAGATGGCGCTGGGCGCAATGCGCGCCATTACCGAGTCCGGGCTGCG
CGTTGGTGCGGATATCTCGGTAGTGGGATACGACGATACCGAAGACAGCTCATGTTATATCCCGCCGTTA
ACCACCATCAAACAGGATTTTCGCCTGCTGGGGCAAACCAGCGTGGACCGCTTGCTGCAACTCTCTCAGG
GCCAGGCGGTGAAGGGCAATCAGCTGTTGCCCGTCTCACTGGTGAAAAGAAAAACCACCCTGGCGCCCAA
TACGCAAACCGCCTCTCCCCGCGCGTTGGCCGATTCATTAATGCAGCTGGCACGACAGGTTTCCCGACTG
GAAAGCGGGCAGTGAGCGCAACGCAATTAATGTAAGTTAGCTCACTCATTAGGCACCGGGATCTCGACCG
ATGCCCTTGAGAGCCTTCAACCCAGTCAGCTCCTTCCGGTGGGCGCGGGGCATGACTATCGTCGCCGCAC
TTATGACTGTCTTCTTTATCATGCAACTCGTAGGACAGGTGCCGGCAGCGCTCTGGGTCATTTTCGGCGA
GGACCGCTTTCGCTGGAGCGCGACGATGATCGGCCTGTCGCTTGCGGTATTCGGAATCTTGCACGCCCTC
GCTCAAGCCTTCGTCACTGGTCCCGCCACCAAACGTTTCGGCGAGAAGCAGGCCATTATCGCCGGCATGG
CGGCCCCACGGGTGCGCATGATCGTGCTCCTGTCGTTGAGGACCCGGCTAGGCTGGCGGGGTTGCCTTAC
TGGTTAGCAGAATGAATCACCGATACGCGAGCGAACGTGAAGCGACTGCTGCTGCAAAACGTCTGCGACC
TGAGCAACAACATGAATGGTCTTCGGTTTCCGTGTTTCGTAAAGTCTGGAAACGCGGAAGTCAGCGCCCT
GCACCATTATGTTCCGGATCTGCATCGCAGGATGCTGCTGGCTACCCTGTGGAACACCTACATCTGTATT
AACGAAGCGCTGGCATTGACCCTGAGTGATTTTTCTCTGGTCCCGCCGCATCCATACCGCCAGTTGTTTA
CCCTCACAACGTTCCAGTAACCGGGCATGTTCATCATCAGTAACCCGTATCGTGAGCATCCTCTCTCGTT
TCATCGGTATCATTACCCCCATGAACAGAAATCCCCCTTACACGGAGGCATCAGTGACCAAACAGGAAAA
AACCGCCCTTAACATGGCCCGCTTTATCAGAAGCCAGACATTAACGCTTCTGGAGAAACTCAACGAGCTG
GACGCGGATGAACAGGCAGACATCTGTGAATCGCTTCACGACCACGCTGATGAGCTTTACCGCAGCTGCC
TCGCGCGTTTCGGTGATGACGGTGAAAACCTCTGACACATGCAGCTCCCGGAGACGGTCACAGCTTGTCT
GTAAGCGGATGCCGGGAGCAGACAAGCCCGTCAGGGCGCGTCAGCGGGTGTTGGCGGGTGTCGGGGCGCA
GCCATGACCCAGTCACGTAGCGATAGCGGAGTGTATACTGGCTTAACTATGCGGCATCAGAGCAGATTGT
ACTGAGAGTGCACCATTGCGGTGTGAAATACCGCACAGATGCGTAAGGAGAAAATACCGCATCAGGCGCT
CTTCCGCTTCCTCGCTCACTGACTCGCTGCGCTCGGTCGTTCGGCTGCGGCGAGCGGTATCAGCTCACTC
AAAGGCGGTAATACGGTTATCCACAGAATCAGGGGATAACGCAGGAAAGAACATGTGAGCAAAAGGCCAG
CAAAAGGCCAGGAACCGTAAAAAGGCCGCGTTGCTGGCGTTTTTCCATAGGCTCCGCCCCCCTGACGAGC
ATCACAAAAATCGACGCTCAAGTCAGAGGTGGCGAAACCCGACAGGACTATAAAGATACCAGGCGTTTCC
CCCTGGAAGCTCCCTCGTGCGCTCTCCTGTTCCGACCCTGCCGCTTACCGGATACCTGTCCGCCTTTCTC
CCTTCGGGAAGCGTGGCGCTTTCTCATAGCTCACGCTGTAGGTATCTCAGTTCGGTGTAGGTCGTTCGCT
CCAAGCTGGGCTGTGTGCACGAACCCCCCGTTCAGCCCGACCGCTGCGCCTTATCCGGTAACTATCGTCT
TGAGTCCAACCCGGTAAGACACGACTTATCGCCACTGGCAGCAGCCACTGGTAACAGGATTAGCAGAGCG
AGGTATGTAGGCGGTGCTACAGAGTTCTTGAAGTGGTGGCCTAACTACGGCTACACTAGAAGGACCGTAT
TTGGTATCTGCGCTCTGCTGAAGCCAGTTACCTTCGGAAAAAGAGTTGGTAGCTCTTGATCCGGCAAACA
AACCACCGCTGGTAGCGGTGGTTTTTTTGTTTGCAAGCAGCAGATTACGCGCAGAAAAAAAGGATCTCAA
GAAGATCCTTTGATCTTTTCTACGGGGTCTGACGCTCAGTGGAACGAAAACTCACGTTAAGGGATTTTGG
TCATGAACAATAAAACTGTCTGCTTACATAAACAGTAATACAAGGGGTGTTATGAGCCATATTCAACGGG
AAACGTCTTGCTCTAGGCCGCGATTAAATTCCAACATGGATGCTGATTTATATGGGTATAAATGGGCTCG
CGATAATGTCGGGCAATCAGGTGCGACAATCTATCGATTGTATGGGAAGCCCGATGCGCCAGAGTTGTTT
CTGAAACATGGCAAAGGTAGCGTTGCCAATGATGTTACAGATGAGATGGTCAGACTAAACTGGCTGACGG
AATTTATGCCTCTTCCGACCATCAAGCATTTTATCCGTACTCCTGATGATGCATGGTTACTCACCACTGC
GATCCCCGGGAAAACAGCATTCCAGGTATTAGAAGAATATCCTGATTCAGGTGAAAATATTGTTGATGCG
CTGGCAGTGTTCCTGCGCCGGTTGCATTCGATTCCTGTTTGTAATTGTCCTTTTAACAGCGATCGCGTAT
TTCGTCTCGCTCAGGCGCAATCACGAATGAATAACGGTTTGGTTGATGCGAGTGATTTTGATGACGAGCG
TAATGGCTGGCCTGTTGAACAAGTCTGGAAAGAAATGCATAAACTTTTGCCATTCTCACCGGATTCAGTC
GTCACTCATGGTGATTTCTCACTTGATAACCTTATTTTTGACGAGGGGAAATTAATAGGTTGTATTGATG
TTGGACGAGTCGGAATCGCAGACCGATACCAGGATCTTGCCATCCTATGGAACTGCCTCGGTGAGTTTTC
TCCTTCATTACAGAAACGGCTTTTTCAAAAATATGGTATTGATAATCCTGATATGAATAAATTGCAGTTT
CATTTGATGCTCGATGAGTTTTTCTAAGAATTAATTCATGAGCGGATACATATTTGAATGTATTTAGAAA
AATAAACAAATAGGGGTTCCGCGCACATTTCCCCGAAAAGTGCCACCTAAATTGTAAGCGTTAATATTTT
GTTAAAATTCGCGTTAAATTTTTGTTAAATCAGCTCATTTTTTAACCAATAGGCCGAAATCGGCAAAATC
CCTTATAAATCAAAAGAATAGACCGAGATAGGGT
[37 nt withheld, positions 5705-5741]
AAAGAACGTGGACTCCAACGTCAAAGG
[49 nt withheld, positions 5769-5817]
T
[91 nt withheld, positions 5819-5909]
G
[124 nt withheld, positions 5911-6034]
CCCATTCGCCA
