>Addgene plasmid #90209 | ALARM NMR | depositor partial sequence | sequence record 193338 | T7 5'-TAATACGACTCACTATAGGG-3'
ATGGGCAGCAGCCATCATCATCATCATCACAGCAGCGGCCTGGTGCCGCGCGGCAGCCATATGGCTAGCA
TGACTGGTGGACAGCAAATGGGTCGGGATCTGGAAAACCTGTATTTTCAGGGCATGGATCCGGTGACTGA
TGAGTATAAAAATGATGTAAAAAACAGATCTGTTTATATTAAAGGCTTCCCAACTGATGCAACTCTTGAT
GACATAAAAGAATGGTTAGAAGATAAAGGTCAAGTACTAAATATTCAGATGAGAAGAACATTGCATAAAG
CATTTAAGGGATCAATTTTTGTTGTGTTTGATAGCATTGAATCTGCTAAGAAATTTGTAGAGACCCCTGG
CCAGAAGTACAAAGAAACAGACCTGCTAATACTTTTCAAGGACGATTACTTTGCCAAAAAAAATGAAGAA
AGAAAACAAAATAAAGTGGAAGCTAAATTAAGAGCTAAACAGGAGCAAGAAGCAAAACAAAAGTTAGAAG
AAGATGCTGAAATGAAATCTCTAGAAGAAAAGATTGGATGCTTGCTGAAATTTTCGGGTGATTTAGATGA
TCAGACCTGTAGAGAAGATTTACACATACTTTTTTCAAATCATGGTGAAATAAAATGGATAGACTTCGTC
AGAGGAGCAAAAGAGGGGATAATTCTATTTAAAGAAAAAGCCAAGGAAGCATTGGGTAAAGCCAAAGATG
CAAATAATGGTAACCTACAATTAAGGAACAAAGAAGTGAATTGGGAAGTACTAGAAGGAGAGGTGGAAAA
AGAAGCACTGAAGAAAATAATAGAAGACCAACAAGAAGCGGCCGCACTCGAGCACCACCACCACCACCAC
